Addgene plasmid #16369: pcDNA3.1 Orai2
Depositing lab: Anjana Rao. Publication: Biochemical and functional characterization of Orai proteins. Gwack Y, Srikanth S, Feske S, Cruz-Guilloty F, Oh-hora M, Neems DS, Hogan PG, Rao A. J Biol Chem. 2007 Jun 1. 282(22):16232-43. 10.1074/jbc.M609630200 PubMed 17293345.
Backbone
  Vector backbone: pcDNA3.1/myc-his
  Backbone manufacturer: Invitrogen
  Backbone size w/o insert (bp): 5400
  Vector type: Mammalian Expression
  Selectable markers: Neomycin (select with G418)
Growth in bacteria
  Bacterial resistance: Ampicillin, 100 μg/mL
  Growth temperature: 37°C
  Growth strain: DH5alpha
  Copy number: High Copy
Gene/Insert
  Gene/Insert name: Orai2
  Species: H. sapiens (human)
  GenBank ID: BC069270
  Entrez Gene: ORAI2 (a.k.a. C7orf19, CBCIP2, MEM142B, TMEM142B)
  Tag / fusion protein: Myc (C terminal on backbone); His (C terminal on backbone)
  Cloning method: Restriction Enzyme; 5′ cloning site EcoRI (not destroyed); 3′ cloning site XhoI (not destroyed)
  Sequencing primers: 5′ CMV-F
Terms and licenses: Academic/Nonprofit Terms; Industry Terms: Not Available to Industry
How to cite: pcDNA3.1 Orai2 was a gift from Anjana Rao (Addgene plasmid # 16369 ; http://n2t.net/addgene:16369 ; RRID:Addgene_16369)
