[The description below was written by a language model from this plasmid's Addgene catalogue record and pLannotate feature annotations shown in this document.]
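Description:
pcDNA3.1 Orai2 is a mammalian expression plasmid carrying the human ORAI2 coding sequence in the Invitrogen pcDNA3.1/myc-his backbone, giving a sequenced construct of about 6.2 kb. It is maintained in E. coli through a high-copy ColE1/pUC-type origin with ampicillin resistance from the β-lactamase gene, and it also carries an f1 phage origin, which allows production of single-stranded DNA. For selection in mammalian cells, an SV40 enhancer/early promoter drives the neomycin phosphotransferase gene, terminated by an SV40 polyadenylation signal, so stable transfectants can be selected with G418.

The ORAI2 open reading frame was inserted between the EcoRI and XhoI sites, both retained, downstream of the human cytomegalovirus immediate-early enhancer and promoter and upstream of the bovine growth hormone polyadenylation signal, an arrangement that gives strong constitutive expression in transfected mammalian cells. A T7 promoter sits between the CMV promoter and the insert and can be used for in vitro transcription or as a sequencing primer site. The catalogue entry lists C-terminal Myc and His tags supplied by the backbone. The automated feature table does not annotate them separately, although there is roughly 100 bp of unannotated sequence between the end of the ORAI2 match and the bGH signal where they would lie. Several short annotations (an HIV-1 LTR fragment, a ble fragment, lacI and bom fragments) are probably partial sequence matches from the annotation software or backbone remnants, not functional parts.

ORAI2 encodes a subunit of calcium release-activated calcium (CRAC)-like channels that mediates calcium influx together with the sensor STIM1. The plasmid was deposited with a study on the biochemical and functional characterization of Orai proteins, and it suits overexpression and epitope-based detection or purification of ORAI2.
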