Features (pLannotate 1.2.2; 20 found; start..end, strand, type, name):
    112..441     +  promoter       SV40 promoter: SV40 enhancer and early promoter
    508..1299    +  CDS            neo: KKA2_KLEPN - Also known as kan, nptII. Experimental evidence at protein level: Swiss-Prot protein existence level 1. Resistance to kanamycin, neomycin, paromomycin, ribostamycin, butirosin and gentamicin B. From Klebsiella pneumoniae.
   1325..1483    +  CDS            ble (fragment): BLE_KLEPN - Experimental evidence at protein level: Swiss-Prot protein existence level 1. Binding protein with a strong affinity to the bleomycin family of antibiotics. Binds to CL990; an antimitotic-antibiotic compound. From Klebsiella pneumoniae.
   1478..1599    +  polyA_signal   SV40 poly(A) signal: SV40 polyadenylation signal
   1672..1688    -  protein_bind   lac operator: The lac repressor binds to the lac operator to inhibit transcription in E. coli. This inhibition can be relieved by adding lactose or isopropyl-β-D-thiogalactopyranoside (IPTG). lac repressor encoded by lacI
   1696..1726    -  promoter       lac promoter: promoter for the E. coli lac operon
   1741..1762    -  protein_bind   CAP binding site: CAP binding activates transcription in the presence of cAMP. E. coli catabolite activator protein
   1775..1867    -  CDS            lacI (fragment): lac repressor; lacI; The lac repressor binds to the lac operator to inhibit transcription in E. coli. This inhibition can be relieved by adding lactose or isopropyl-β-D-thiogalactopyranoside (IPTG).
   2050..2638    -  rep_origin     ori: high-copy-number ColE1/pMB1/pBR322/pUC origin of replication
   2809..3669    -  CDS            AmpR: β-lactamase; bla; confers resistance to ampicillin, carbenicillin, and related antibiotics
   3670..3774    -  promoter       AmpR promoter: bla
   3833..3885    -  misc_feature   bom (fragment): basis of mobility region from pBR322
   4040..4419    +  enhancer       CMV enhancer: human cytomegalovirus immediate early enhancer
   4420..4623    +  promoter       CMV promoter: human cytomegalovirus (CMV) immediate early promoter
   4619..4652    +  LTR            5' LTR (truncated) (fragment): truncated 5' long terminal repeat (LTR) from HIV-1
   4668..4686    +  promoter       T7 promoter: promoter for bacteriophage T7 RNA polymerase
   4754..5515    +  CDS            ORAI2: ORAI2_HUMAN - Also known as C7orf19, CBCIP2, TMEM142B. Experimental evidence at protein level: Swiss-Prot protein existence level 1. Ca(2+) release-activated Ca(2+)-like (CRAC-like) channel subunit which mediates Ca(2+) influx and increase in Ca(2+)-selective current by synergy with the Ca(2+) sensor, STIM1. From Homo sapiens (Human).
   5628..5852    +  polyA_signal   bGH poly(A) signal: bovine growth hormone polyadenylation signal
   5856..5877    +  promoter       SV40 promoter (fragment): SV40 enhancer and early promoter
   5898..98      +  rep_origin     f1 ori (across the origin) (sequence partly withheld): f1 bacteriophage origin of replication; arrow indicates direction of (+) strand synthesis
>Addgene plasmid #16369 | pcDNA3.1 Orai2 | addgene full sequence | sequence record 421295 | Addgene NGS Result
CCCTATCTCGGTCTATTCTTTTGATTTATAAGGGATTTTGCCGATTTCGGCCTATTGGTTAAAAAATGAG
CTGATTTAACAAAAATTTAACGCGAATTAATTCTGTGGAATGTGTGTCAGTTAGGGTGTGGAAAGTCCCC
AGGCTCCCCAGCAGGCAGAAGTATGCAAAGCATGCATCTCAATTAGTCAGCAACCAGGTGTGGAAAGTCC
CCAGGCTCCCCAGCAGGCAGAAGTATGCAAAGCATGCATCTCAATTAGTCAGCAACCATAGTCCCGCCCC
TAACTCCGCCCATCCCGCCCCTAACTCCGCCCAGTTCCGCCCATTCTCCGCCCCATGGCTGACTAATTTT
TTTTATTTATGCAGAGGCCGAGGCCGCCTCTGCCTCTGAGCTATTCCAGAAGTAGTGAGGAGGCTTTTTT
GGAGGCCTAGGCTTTTGCAAAAAGCTCCCGGGAGCTTGTATATCCATTTTCGGATCTGATCAAGAGACAG
GATGAGGATCGTTTCGCATGATTGAACAAGATGGATTGCACGCAGGTTCTCCGGCCGCTTGGGTGGAGAG
GCTATTCGGCTATGACTGGGCACAACAGACAATCGGCTGCTCTGATGCCGCCGTGTTCCGGCTGTCAGCG
CAGGGGCGCCCGGTTCTTTTTGTCAAGACCGACCTGTCCGGTGCCCTGAATGAACTGCAGGACGAGGCAG
CGCGGCTATCGTGGCTGGCCACGACGGGCGTTCCTTGCGCAGCTGTGCTCGACGTTGTCACTGAAGCGGG
AAGGGACTGGCTGCTATTGGGCGAAGTGCCGGGGCAGGATCTCCTGTCATCTCACCTTGCTCCTGCCGAG
AAAGTATCCATCATGGCTGATGCAATGCGGCGGCTGCATACGCTTGATCCGGCTACCTGCCCATTCGACC
ACCAAGCGAAACATCGCATCGAGCGAGCACGTACTCGGATGGAAGCCGGTCTTGTCGATCAGGATGATCT
GGACGAAGAGCATCAGGGGCTCGCGCCAGCCGAACTGTTCGCCAGGCTCAAGGCGCGCATGCCCGACGGC
GAGGATCTCGTCGTGACCCATGGCGATGCCTGCTTGCCGAATATCATGGTGGAAAATGGCCGCTTTTCTG
GATTCATCGACTGTGGCCGGCTGGGTGTGGCGGACCGCTATCAGGACATAGCGTTGGCTACCCGTGATAT
TGCTGAAGAGCTTGGCGGCGAATGGGCTGACCGCTTCCTCGTGCTTTACGGTATCGCCGCTCCCGATTCG
CAGCGCATCGCCTTCTATCGCCTTCTTGACGAGTTCTTCTGAGCGGGACTCTGGGGTTCGCGAAATGACC
GACCAAGCGACGCCCAACCTGCCATCACGAGATTTCGATTCCACCGCCGCCTTCTATGAAAGGTTGGGCT
TCGGAATCGTTTTCCGGGACGCCGGCTGGATGATCCTCCAGCGCGGGGATCTCATGCTGGAGTTCTTCGC
CCACCCCAACTTGTTTATTGCAGCTTATAATGGTTACAAATAAAGCAATAGCATCACAAATTTCACAAAT
AAAGCATTTTTTTCACTGCATTCTAGTTGTGGTTTGTCCAAACTCATCAATGTATCTTATCATGTCTGTA
TACCGTCGACCTCTAGCTAGAGCTTGGCGTAATCATGGTCATAGCTGTTTCCTGTGTGAAATTGTTATCC
GCTCACAATTCCACACAACATACGAGCCGGAAGCATAAAGTGTAAAGCCTGGGGTGCCTAATGAGTGAGC
TAACTCACATTAATTGCGTTGCGCTCACTGCCCGCTTTCCAGTCGGGAAACCTGTCGTGCCAGCTGCATT
AATGAATCGGCCAACGCGCGGGGAGAGGCGGTTTGCGTATTGGGCGCTCTTCCGCTTCCTCGCTCACTGA
CTCGCTGCGCTCGGTCGTTCGGCTGCGGCGAGCGGTATCAGCTCACTCAAAGGCGGTAATACGGTTATCC
ACAGAATCAGGGGATAACGCAGGAAAGAACATGTGAGCAAAAGGCCAGCAAAAGGCCAGGAACCGTAAAA
AGGCCGCGTTGCTGGCGTTTTTCCATAGGCTCCGCCCCCCTGACGAGCATCACAAAAATCGACGCTCAAG
TCAGAGGTGGCGAAACCCGACAGGACTATAAAGATACCAGGCGTTTCCCCCTGGAAGCTCCCTCGTGCGC
TCTCCTGTTCCGACCCTGCCGCTTACCGGATACCTGTCCGCCTTTCTCCCTTCGGGAAGCGTGGCGCTTT
CTCATAGCTCACGCTGTAGGTATCTCAGTTCGGTGTAGGTCGTTCGCTCCAAGCTGGGCTGTGTGCACGA
ACCCCCCGTTCAGCCCGACCGCTGCGCCTTATCCGGTAACTATCGTCTTGAGTCCAACCCGGTAAGACAC
GACTTATCGCCACTGGCAGCAGCCACTGGTAACAGGATTAGCAGAGCGAGGTATGTAGGCGGTGCTACAG
AGTTCTTGAAGTGGTGGCCTAACTACGGCTACACTAGAAGAACAGTATTTGGTATCTGCGCTCTGCTGAA
GCCAGTTACCTTCGGAAAAAGAGTTGGTAGCTCTTGATCCGGCAAACAAACCACCGCTGGTAGCGGTGGT
TTTTTTGTTTGCAAGCAGCAGATTACGCGCAGAAAAAAAGGATCTCAAGAAGATCCTTTGATCTTTTCTA
CGGGGTCTGACGCTCAGTGGAACGAAAACTCACGTTAAGGGATTTTGGTCATGAGATTATCAAAAAGGAT
CTTCACCTAGATCCTTTTAAATTAAAAATGAAGTTTTAAATCAATCTAAAGTATATATGAGTAAACTTGG
TCTGACAGTTACCAATGCTTAATCAGTGAGGCACCTATCTCAGCGATCTGTCTATTTCGTTCATCCATAG
TTGCCTGACTCCCCGTCGTGTAGATAACTACGATACGGGAGGGCTTACCATCTGGCCCCAGTGCTGCAAT
GATACCGCGAGACCCACGCTCACCGGCTCCAGATTTATCAGCAATAAACCAGCCAGCCGGAAGGGCCGAG
CGCAGAAGTGGTCCTGCAACTTTATCCGCCTCCATCCAGTCTATTAATTGTTGCCGGGAAGCTAGAGTAA
GTAGTTCGCCAGTTAATAGTTTGCGCAACGTTGTTGCCATTGCTACAGGCATCGTGGTGTCACGCTCGTC
GTTTGGTATGGCTTCATTCAGCTCCGGTTCCCAACGATCAAGGCGAGTTACATGATCCCCCATGTTGTGC
AAAAAAGCGGTTAGCTCCTTCGGTCCTCCGATCGTTGTCAGAAGTAAGTTGGCCGCAGTGTTATCACTCA
TGGTTATGGCAGCACTGCATAATTCTCTTACTGTCATGCCATCCGTAAGATGCTTTTCTGTGACTGGTGA
GTACTCAACCAAGTCATTCTGAGAATAGTGTATGCGGCGACCGAGTTGCTCTTGCCCGGCGTCAATACGG
GATAATACCGCGCCACATAGCAGAACTTTAAAAGTGCTCATCATTGGAAAACGTTCTTCGGGGCGAAAAC
TCTCAAGGATCTTACCGCTGTTGAGATCCAGTTCGATGTAACCCACTCGTGCACCCAACTGATCTTCAGC
ATCTTTTACTTTCACCAGCGTTTCTGGGTGAGCAAAAACAGGAAGGCAAAATGCCGCAAAAAAGGGAATA
AGGGCGACACGGAAATGTTGAATACTCATACTCTTCCTTTTTCAATATTATTGAAGCATTTATCAGGGTT
ATTGTCTCATGAGCGGATACATATTTGAATGTATTTAGAAAAATAAACAAATAGGGGTTCCGCGCACATT
TCCCCGAAAAGTGCCACCTGACGTCGACGGATCGGGAGATCTCCCGATCCCCTATGGTGCACTCTCAGTA
CAATCTGCTCTGATGCCGCATAGTTAAGCCAGTATCTGCTCCCTGCTTGTGTGTTGGAGGTCGCTGAGTA
GTGCGCGAGCAAAATTTAAGCTACAACAAGGCAAGGCTTGACCGACAATTGCATGAAGAATCTGCTTAGG
GTTAGGCGTTTTGCGCTGCTTCGCGATGTACGGGCCAGATATACGCGTTGACATTGATTATTGACTAGTT
ATTAATAGTAATCAATTACGGGGTCATTAGTTCATAGCCCATATATGGAGTTCCGCGTTACATAACTTAC
GGTAAATGGCCCGCCTGGCTGACCGCCCAACGACCCCCGCCCATTGACGTCAATAATGACGTATGTTCCC
ATAGTAACGCCAATAGGGACTTTCCATTGACGTCAATGGGTGGAGTATTTACGGTAAACTGCCCACTTGG
CAGTACATCAAGTGTATCATATGCCAAGTACGCCCCCTATTGACGTCAATGACGGTAAATGGCCCGCCTG
GCATTATGCCCAGTACATGACCTTATGGGACTTTCCTACTTGGCAGTACATCTACGTATTAGTCATCGCT
ATTACCATGGTGATGCGGTTTTGGCAGTACATCAATGGGCGTGGATAGCGGTTTGACTCACGGGGATTTC
CAAGTCTCCACCCCATTGACGTCAATGGGAGTTTGTTTTGGCACCAAAATCAACGGGACTTTCCAAAATG
TCGTAACAACTCCGCCCCATTGACGCAAATGGGCGGTAGGCGTGTACGGTGGGAGGTCTATATAAGCAGA
GCTCTCTGGCTAACTAGAGAACCCACTGCTTACTGGCTTATCGAAATTAATACGACTCACTATAGGGAGA
CCCAAGCTGGCTAGTTAAGCTTGGTACCGAGCTCGGATCCACTAGTCCAGTGTGGTGGAATTCATGAGTG
CTGAGCTTAACGTGCCTATCGACCCCTCTGCTCCTGCCTGCCCTGAGCCAGGCCATAAGGGCATGGATTA
CCGGGACTGGGTCCGCCGCAGCTACCTGGAACTGGTCACCTCTAACCACCACTCGGTACAGGCCCTGTCG
TGGCGGAAGCTCTACCTGAGCAGGGCCAAGCTGAAGGCCTCCAGCAGGACCTCCGCCCTCCTCTCCGGCT
TTGCCATGGTGGCCATGGTGGAGGTGCAGCTGGAGACGCAGTACCAGTACCCGCGGCCGCTGCTGATTGC
CTTCAGCGCCTGCACCACGGTGCTGGTGGCCGTGCACCTGTTCGCCCTCCTCATCAGCACCTGCATCCTG
CCCAATGTGGAGGCCGTGAGCAACATCCACAACCTGAACTCCATCAGCGAGTCCCCGCATGAGCGCATGC
ACCCCTACATCGAGCTGGCCTGGGGCTTCTCCACCGTGCTTGGCATCCTACTCTTCCTGGCCGAGGTGGT
GCTGCTCTGCTGGATCAAGTTCCTCCCCGTGGATGCCCGGCGCCAGCCTGGCCCCCCACCTGGCCCTGGG
AGTCACACGGGCTGGCAGGCCGCCCTGGTGTCCACCATCATCATGGTGCCCGTGGGCCTCATCTTCGTGG
TCTTCACCATCCACTTCTACCGCTCCCTGGTGCGCCACAAAACGGAGCGCCACAACCGCGAGATCGAGGA
GCTCCACAAGCTCAAGGTCCAGCTGGACGGGCATGAGCGCAGCCTGCAGGTCTTGCTCGAGTCTAGAGGG
CCCTTCGAACAAAAACTCATCTCAGAAGAGGATCTGAATATGCATACCGGTCATCATCACCATCACCATT
GAGTTTAAACCCGCTGATCAGCCTCGACTGTGCCTTCTAGTTGCCAGCCATCTGTTGTTTGCCCCTCCCC
CGTGCCTTCCTTGACCCTGGAAGGTGCCACTCCCACTGTCCTTTCCTAATAAAATGAGGAAATTGCATCG
CATTGTCTGAGTAGGTGTCATTCTATTCTGGGGGGTGGGGTGGGGCAGGACAGCAAGGGGGAGGATTGGG
AAGACAATAGCAGGCATGCTGGGGATGCGGTGGGCTCTATGGCTTCTGAGGCGGAAAGAACCAGCTGGGG
CTCTAGGGGGTATCCCC
[124 nt withheld, positions 5898-6021]
C
[91 nt withheld, positions 6023-6113]
A
[49 nt withheld, positions 6115-6163]
CCTTTGACGTTGGAGTCCACGTTCTTT
[37 nt withheld, positions 6191-6227]
A
