>Addgene plasmid #16369 | pcDNA3.1 Orai2 | addgene partial sequence | sequence record 22717 | CMV-F 5'-CGCAAATGGGCGGTAGGCGTG-3'
AGCTCTCTGGCTAACTAGAGAACCCACTGCTTACTGGCTTATCGAAATTAATACGACTCACTATAGGGAG
ACCCAAGCTGGCTAGTTAAGCTTGGTACCGAGCTCGGATCCACTAGTCCAGTGTGGTGGAATTCATGAGT
GCTGAGCTTAACGTGCCTATCGACCCCTCTGCTCCTGCCTGCCCTGAGCCAGGCCATAAGGGCATGGATT
ACCGGGACTGGGTCCGCCGCAGCTACCTGGAACTGGTCACCTCTAACCACCACTCGGTACAGGCCCTGTC
GTGGCGGAAGCTCTACCTGAGCAGGGCCAAGCTGAAGGCCTCCAGCAGGACCTCCGCCCTCCTCTCCGGC
TTTGCCATGGTGGCCATGGTGGAGGTGCAGCTGGAGACGCAGTACCAGTACCCGCGGCCGCTGCTGATTG
CCTTCAGCGCCTGCACCACGGTGCTGGTGGCCGTGCACCTGTTCGCCCTCCTCATCAGCACCTGCATCCT
GCCCAATGTGGAGGCCGTGAGCAACATCCACAACCTGAACTCCATCAGCGAGTCCCCGCATGAGCGCATG
CACCCCTACATCGAGCTGGCCTGGGGCTTCTCCACCGTGCTTGGCATCCTACTCTTCCTGGCCGAGGTGG
TGCTGCTCTGCTGGATCAAGTTCCTCCCCGTGGATGCCCGGCGCCAGCCTGGCCCCCCACCTGGCCCTGG
GAGTCACACGGGCTGGCAGGCCGCCCTGGTGTCCACCATCATCATGGTGCCCGTGGGCCTCATCTTCGTG
GTCTTCACCATCCACTTCTACCCGCTCCTGGTGCGCC
